>Addgene plasmid #113375 | rs676-major | addgene full sequence | sequence record 221934 | Addgene NGS Result
AATGAGTCTTCGGACCTCGCGGGGGCCGCTTAAGCGGTGGTTAGGGTTTGTCTGACGCGGGGGGAGGGGG
AAGGAACGAAACACTCTCATTCGGAGGCGGCTCGGGGTTTGGTCTTGGTGGCCACGGGCACGCAGAAGAG
CGCCGCGATCCTCTTAAGCACCCCCCCGCCCTCCGTGGAGGCGGGGGTTTGGTCGGCGGGTGGTAACTGG
CGGGCCGCTGACTCGGGCGGGTCGCGCGCCCCAGAGTGTGACCTTTTCGGTCTGCTCGCAGACCCCCGGG
CGGCGCCGCCGCGGCGGCGACGGGCTCGCTGGGTCCTAGGCTCCATGGGGACCGTATACGTGGACAGGCT
CTGGAGCATCCGCACGACTGCGGTGATATTACCGGAGACCTTCTGCGGGACGAGCCGGGTCACGCGGCTG
ACGCGGAGCGTCCGTTGGGCGACAAACACCAGGACGGGGCACAGGTACACTATCTTGTCACCCGGAGGCG
CGAGGGACTGCAGGAGCTTCAGGGAGTGGCGCAGCTGCTTCATCCCCGTGGCCCGTTGCTCGCGTTTGCT
GGCGGTGTCCCCGGAAGAAATATATTTGCATGTCTTTAGTTCTATGATGACACAAACCCCGCCCAGCGTC
TTGTCATTGGCGAATTCGAACACGCAGATGCAGTCGGGGCGGCGCGGTCCCAGGTCCACTTCGCATATTA
AGGTGACGCGTGTGGCCTCGAACACCGAGCGACCCTGCAGCGACCCGCTTAAAAGCTTGGCAATCCGGTA
CTGTTGGTAAAGCCACCATGGAAGATGCCAAAAACATTAAGAAGGGCCCAGCGCCATTCTACCCACTCGA
AGACGGGACCGCCGGCGAGCAGCTGCACAAAGCCATGAAGCGCTACGCCCTGGTGCCCGGCACCATCGCC
TTTACCGACGCACATATCGAGGTGGACATTACCTACGCCGAGTACTTCGAGATGAGCGTTCGGCTGGCAG
AAGCTATGAAGCGCTATGGGCTGAATACAAACCATCGGATCGTGGTGTGCAGCGAGAATAGCTTGCAGTT
CTTCATGCCCGTGTTGGGTGCCCTGTTCATCGGTGTGGCTGTGGCCCCAGCTAACGACATCTACAACGAG
CGCGAGCTGCTGAACAGCATGGGCATCAGCCAGCCCACCGTCGTATTCGTGAGCAAGAAAGGGCTGCAAA
AGATCCTCAACGTGCAAAAGAAGCTACCGATCATACAAAAGATCATCATCATGGATAGCAAGACCGACTA
CCAGGGCTTCCAAAGCATGTACACCTTCGTGACTTCCCATTTGCCACCCGGCTTCAACGAGTACGACTTC
GTGCCCGAGAGCTTCGACCGGGACAAAACCATCGCCCTGATCATGAACAGTAGTGGCAGTACCGGATTGC
CCAAGGGCGTAGCCCTACCGCACCGCACCGCTTGTGTCCGATTCAGTCATGCCCGCGACCCCATCTTCGG
CAACCAGATCATCCCCGACACCGCTATCCTCAGCGTGGTGCCATTTCACCACGGCTTCGGCATGTTCACC
ACGCTGGGCTACTTGATCTGCGGCTTTCGGGTCGTGCTCATGTACCGCTTCGAGGAGGAGCTATTCTTGC
GCAGCTTGCAAGACTATAAGATTCAATCTGCCCTGCTGGTGCCCACACTATTTAGCTTCTTCGCTAAGAG
CACTCTCATCGACAAGTACGACCTAAGCAACTTGCACGAGATCGCCAGCGGCGGGGCGCCGCTCAGCAAG
GAGGTAGGTGAGGCCGTGGCCAAACGCTTCCACCTACCAGGCATCCGCCAGGGCTACGGCCTGACAGAAA
CAACCAGCGCCATTCTGATCACCCCCGAAGGGGACGACAAGCCTGGCGCAGTAGGCAAGGTGGTGCCCTT
CTTCGAGGCTAAGGTGGTGGACTTGGACACCGGTAAGACACTGGGTGTGAACCAGCGCGGCGAGCTGTGC
GTCCGTGGCCCCATGATCATGAGCGGCTACGTTAACAACCCCGAGGCTACAAACGCTCTCATCGACAAGG
ACGGCTGGCTGCACAGCGGCGACATCGCCTACTGGGACGAGGACGAGCACTTCTTCATCGTGGACCGGCT
GAAGAGCCTGATCAAATACAAGGGCTACCAGGTAGCCCCAGCCGAACTGGAGAGCATCCTGCTGCAACAC
CCCAACATCTTCGACGCCGGGGTCGCCGGCCTGCCCGACGACGATGCCGGCGAGCTGCCCGCCGCAGTCG
TCGTGCTGGAACACGGTAAAACCATGACCGAGAAGGAGATCGTGGACTATGTGGCCAGCCAGGTTACAAC
CGCCAAGAAGCTGCGCGGTGGTGTTGTGTTCGTGGACGAGGTGCCTAAAGGACTGACCGGCAAGTTGGAC
GCCCGCAAGATCCGCGAGATTCTCATTAAGGCCAAGAAGGGCGGCAAGATCGCCGTGTAATAATTCTAGA
GTCGGGGCGGCCGGCCGCTTCGAGCAGACATGATAAGATACATTGATGAGTTTGGACAAACCACAACTAG
AATGCAGTGAAAAAAATGCTTTATTTGTGAAATTTGTGATGCTATTGCTTTATTTGTAACCATTATAAGC
TGCAATAAACAAGTTAACAACAACAATTGCATTCATTTTATGTTTCAGGTTCAGGGGGAGGTGTGGGAGG
TTTTTTAAAGCAAGTAAAACCTCTACAAATGTGGTAAAATCGATAAGGATCCGTCGACCGATGCCCTTGA
GAGCCTTCAACCCAGTCAGCTCCTTCCGGTGGGCGCGGGGCATGACTATCGTCGCCGCACTTATGACTGT
CTTCTTTATCATGCAACTCGTAGGACAGGTGCCGGCAGCGCTCTTCCGCTTCCTCGCTCACTGACTCGCT
GCGCTCGGTCGTTCGGCTGCGGCGAGCGGTATCAGCTCACTCAAAGGCGGTAATACGGTTATCCACAGAA
TCAGGGGATAACGCAGGAAAGAACATGTGAGCAAAAGGCCAGCAAAAGGCCAGGAACCGTAAAAAGGCCG
CGTTGCTGGCGTTTTTCCATAGGCTCCGCCCCCCTGACGAGCATCACAAAAATCGACGCTCAAGTCAGAG
GTGGCGAAACCCGACAGGACTATAAAGATACCAGGCGTTTCCCCCTGGAAGCTCCCTCGTGCGCTCTCCT
GTTCCGACCCTGCCGCTTACCGGATACCTGTCCGCCTTTCTCCCTTCGGGAAGCGTGGCGCTTTCTCATA
GCTCACGCTGTAGGTATCTCAGTTCGGTGTAGGTCGTTCGCTCCAAGCTGGGCTGTGTGCACGAACCCCC
CGTTCAGCCCGACCGCTGCGCCTTATCCGGTAACTATCGTCTTGAGTCCAACCCGGTAAGACACGACTTA
TCGCCACTGGCAGCAGCCACTGGTAACAGGATTAGCAGAGCGAGGTATGTAGGCGGTGCTACAGAGTTCT
TGAAGTGGTGGCCTAACTACGGCTACACTAGAAGAACAGTATTTGGTATCTGCGCTCTGCTGAAGCCAGT
TACCTTCGGAAAAAGAGTTGGTAGCTCTTGATCCGGCAAACAAACCACCGCTGGTAGCGGTGGTTTTTTT
GTTTGCAAGCAGCAGATTACGCGCAGAAAAAAAGGATCTCAAGAAGATCCTTTGATCTTTTCTACGGGGT
CTGACGCTCAGTGGAACGAAAACTCACGTTAAGGGATTTTGGTCATGAGATTATCAAAAAGGATCTTCAC
CTAGATCCTTTTAAATTAAAAATGAAGTTTTAAATCAATCTAAAGTATATATGAGTAAACTTGGTCTGAC
AGCGGCCGCAAATGCTAAACCACTGCAGTGGTTACCAGTGCTTGATCAGTGAGGCACCGATCTCAGCGAT
CTGCCTATTTCGTTCGTCCATAGTGGCCTGACTCCCCGTCGTGTAGATCACTACGATTCGTGAGGGCTTA
CCATCAGGCCCCAGCGCAGCAATGATGCCGCGAGAGCCGCGTTCACCGGCCCCCGATTTGTCAGCAATGA
ACCAGCCAGCAGGGAGGGCCGAGCGAAGAAGTGGTCCTGCTACTTTGTCCGCCTCCATCCAGTCTATGAG
CTGCTGTCGTGATGCTAGAGTAAGAAGTTCGCCAGTGAGTAGTTTCCGAAGAGTTGTGGCCATTGCTACT
GGCATCGTGGTATCACGCTCGTCGTTCGGTATGGCTTCGTTCAACTCTGGTTCCCAGCGGTCAAGCCGGG
TCACATGATCACCCATATTATGAAGAAATGCAGTCAGCTCCTTAGGGCCTCCGATCGTTGTCAGAAGTAA
GTTGGCCGCGGTGTTGTCGCTCATGGTAATGGCAGCACTACACAATTCTCTTACCGTCATGCCATCCGTA
AGATGCTTTTCCGTGACCGGCGAGTACTCAACCAAGTCGTTTTGTGAGTAGTGTATACGGCGACCAAGCT
GCTCTTGCCCGGCGTCTATACGGGACAACACCGCGCCACATAGCAGTACTTTGAAAGTGCTCATCATCGG
GAATCGTTCTTCGGGGCGGAAAGACTCAAGGATCTTGCCGCTATTGAGATCCAGTTCGATATAGCCCACT
CTTGCACCCAGTTGATCTTCAGCATCTTTTACTTTCACCAGCGTTTCGGGGTGTGCAAAAACAGGCAAGC
AAAATGCCGCAAAGAAGGGAATGAGTGCGACACGAAAATGTTGGATGCTCATACTCGTCCTTTTTCAATA
TTATTGAAGCATTTATCAGGGTTACTAGTACGTCTCTCAAGGATAAGTAAGTAATATTAAGGTACGGGAG
GTATTGGACAGGCCGCAATAAAATATCTTTATTTTCATTACATCTGTGTGTTGGTTTTTTGTGTGAATCG
ATAGTACTAACATACGCTCTCCATCAAAACAAAACGAAACAAAACAAACTAGCAAAATAGGCTGTCCCCA
GTGCAAGTGCAGGTGCCAGAACATTTCTCTGGCCTAACTGGCCGGTACCCCGCCTGATGCTTGTTTCTGT
GCTATTAGTGAAATAACTGTTTTAACTATGTGCCTGAGTAGGACACTAGAATGCCTTAGAACGTTTGATT
TTACCGTGTGCTTTATCCTAGTCCATACAAAAACATGTACTATATATACTGTAGTTATCACCTGAGTGGG
AATTCTTTTCAACTCGTATTTTGCTCATTGCTTTTATAAACTTTTTATTGGTAAAAATGGCTTTGTCACC
ATGTGCTATACAAAAATTCATTAAAATGTTACATGATGAATTACTTTTTGGTTACCTAAATGCAGTATCA
ATATTTGCTTTTGTGACACCACATGAATAGTACACCTTAATGTTAACCAGCTATGTGCTAGTATTGGTTT
ACATAAGAAATATTTGTTGTATATAAATATTTCATTAGCTATGAACTTGTACTTTAATCGTTCTTTTTAC
ACAGTTAGACTATTACCACAGAGAATTGAGAATGCTCTGTTGACTCTAAGAACATAGATCTTTCCTGTGT
TTGTTTCACACTGCTTTTGAGCGATTA
Features (pLannotate 1.2.2; 10 found; start..end, strand, type, name):
      1..752     +  promoter       HSV TK promoter: herpes simplex virus thymidine kinase promoter
    788..2440    +  CDS            luciferase: firefly luciferase synthetic luc2 version of the luciferase gene
   2484..2605    -  polyA_signal   SV40 poly(A) signal: SV40 polyadenylation signal
   2628..2696    -  CDS            large T antigen (fragment): large T antigen from SV40 (simian virus 40)
   2712..2844    +  CDS            TcR (fragment): tetracycline efflux protein; tet; confers resistance to tetracycline
   3024..3612    -  rep_origin     ori: high-copy-number ColE1/pMB1/pBR322/pUC origin of replication
   3812..4672    -  CDS            AmpR: β-lactamase confers resistance to ampicillin, carbenicillin, and related antibiotics
   4673..4714    -  promoter       AmpR promoter (fragment): bla
   4777..4825    +  polyA_signal   poly(A) signal: synthetic polyadenylation signal
   4839..4930    +  misc_feature   pause site: RNA polymerase II transcriptional pause signal from the human α2 globin gene
