[The description below was written by a language model from this plasmid's Addgene catalogue record and pLannotate feature annotations shown in this document.]
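Description:
rs676-major is a firefly luciferase reporter plasmid built on the Promega-derived pGL4-TK backbone and designed to test the enhancer activity of a human genomic fragment in transfected mammalian cells. The insert is the region surrounding SNP rs67668514 carrying the major (A) allele, which contains a FOXA1 "DIV" motif, a compact sequence on which FOXA1 binds as a DNA-mediated dimer. It was cloned by restriction digestion between KpnI and EcoRV sites. The automated annotation does not call the insert itself. It most likely lies in the unannotated stretch between the upstream pause site and the start of the TK promoter, but the record does not give its exact position or length.

The reporter unit consists of the herpes simplex virus thymidine kinase promoter, which provides modest basal transcription, driving the synthetic luc2 firefly luciferase coding sequence, followed by an SV40 polyadenylation signal. Short matches to SV40 large T antigen and to a tetracycline resistance gene are annotated only as fragments and are not expected to be functional. A synthetic poly(A) signal and the RNA polymerase II transcriptional pause site from the human α2 globin gene sit upstream of the cloning region, limiting read-through transcription from the backbone so that the luciferase signal reflects the cloned element and promoter. In bacteria the plasmid replicates at high copy from a ColE1/pUC-type origin and is selected with ampicillin through the β-lactamase gene. The allele designation implies comparison with a minor-allele counterpart, to ask whether the SNP alters FOXA1-dependent enhancer function.
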