Addgene plasmid #113375: rs676-major
Purpose: evaluate FOXA1 DIV motif enhancer activity in SNP rs67668514 major allele (A)
Depositing lab: Ralf Jauch. Depositing organization: Guangzhou Institute of Biomedicine and Health (GIBH), Chinese Academy of Sciences. Publication: DNA-mediated dimerization on a compact sequence signature controls enhancer engagement and regulation by FOXA1. Wang X, Srivastava Y, Jankowski A, Malik V, Wei Y, Del Rosario RC, Cojocaru V, Prabhakar S, Jauch R. Nucleic Acids Res. 2018 Jun 20;46(11):5470-5486. doi: 10.1093/nar/gky259. PubMed 29669022.
Backbone
  Vector backbone: pGL4-TK
  Backbone manufacturer: Promega
  Vector type: Luciferase
Growth in bacteria
  Bacterial resistance: Ampicillin, 100 μg/mL
  Growth temperature: 37°C
  Growth strain: DH5alpha
  Copy number: High Copy
Gene/Insert
  Gene/Insert name: rs67668514 major allele
  Species: H. sapiens (human)
  Cloning method: Restriction Enzyme; 5′ cloning site KpnI (unknown if destroyed); 3′ cloning site EcoRV (unknown if destroyed)
Terms and licenses: Academic/Nonprofit Terms; Industry Terms: Not Available to Industry
How to cite: rs676-major was a gift from Ralf Jauch (Addgene plasmid # 113375 ; http://n2t.net/addgene:113375 ; RRID:Addgene_113375)
