>Addgene plasmid #113375 | rs676-major | depositor partial sequence | sequence record 221935 | rs676-major sequence 9 bps
GTATCAATA
